Addgene plasmid #234129: ACT1-CUP1 27bp dist
Purpose: PCR to add remove nucleotides within intron of ACT1-CUP1 insert then restriction digest and ligation of new insert to backbone
Depositing lab: Aaron Hoskins. Depositing organization: University of Wisconsin, Madison.
Backbone
  Vector backbone: pGAC24
  Vector type: Yeast Expression
  Selectable markers: LEU2
Growth in bacteria
  Bacterial resistance: Ampicillin, 100 μg/mL
  Growth temperature: 37°C
  Growth strain: DH5alpha
  Copy number: High Copy
Gene/Insert
  Gene/Insert name: ACT1-CUP1
  Species: S. cerevisiae (budding yeast)
  Mutation: Intron truncation
  Cloning method: Restriction Enzyme; 5′ cloning site Unknown (unknown if destroyed)
Terms and licenses: Academic/Nonprofit Terms; Industry Terms: Not Available to Industry
How to cite: ACT1-CUP1 27bp dist was a gift from Aaron Hoskins (Addgene plasmid # 234129 ; http://n2t.net/addgene:234129 ; RRID:Addgene_234129)
