[The description below was written by a language model from this plasmid's Addgene catalogue record and pLannotate feature annotations shown in this document.]
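Description:
ACT1-CUP1 27bp dist is a yeast expression plasmid built on the pGAC24 backbone, a roughly 9.5 kb E. coli–S. cerevisiae shuttle vector. In bacteria it replicates from a high-copy ColE1/pUC-type origin and is selected through the β-lactamase (AmpR) gene. In yeast it is maintained episomally by the 2μ origin and selected by complementation of leucine auxotrophy with a complete LEU2 gene under its own promoter. The annotation also picks up many short fragments, including pieces of TcR, TRP1, lacZα, rop, bom, lacI, NFS1 and the 2μ RAF1 gene, along with a lac promoter/operator. These appear to be leftovers from the vector's construction history rather than functional parts.

The payload is the ACT1-CUP1 splicing reporter, transcribed from the strong constitutive TDH3 (GAP) promoter and terminated by the PGK1 terminator. The feature table annotates only the CUP1 copper metallothionein coding sequence. The gap of about 400 nt between the promoter and CUP1 is unannotated and presumably holds the ACT1 exon and intron segment named in the catalogue entry. In reporters of this type, CUP1 is produced only when the upstream ACT1 intron is correctly removed, so copper tolerance of a suitable host strain serves as a readout of splicing efficiency.

The record lists the mutation as an intron truncation made by PCR-based alteration of intron nucleotides followed by restriction cloning. The name suggests that a spacing within the intron has been set to 27 bp, but the record does not say which intronic elements that distance separates. The construct therefore seems intended for testing how intron architecture affects pre-mRNA splicing in budding yeast.
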