Features (pLannotate 1.2.2; 23 found; start..end, strand, type, name):
     26..669     +  promoter       GAP promoter: S. cerevisiae TDH3; promoter for glyceraldehyde-3-phosphate dehydrogenase
   1070..1249    +  CDS            CUP1-1: MTCU1_YEAST - Also known as MTH1. Experimental evidence at protein level: Swiss-Prot protein existence level 1. Protects the cell against copper toxicity by tightly chelating copper ions. May also act as a depository for copper designated for the effective transfer into the apo forms of copper proteins. From Saccharomyces cerevisiae (strain ATCC 204508 / S288c) (Baker's yeast).
   1437..1526    +  CDS            PGK1 (fragment): PGK_YEAST - Experimental evidence at protein level: Swiss-Prot protein existence level 1. From Saccharomyces cerevisiae (strain ATCC 204508 / S288c) (Baker's yeast).
   1530..1800    +  terminator     PGK1 terminator: S. cerevisae PGK1; transcription terminator for 3-phosphoglycerate kinase gene
   1818..2097    +  CDS            TcR (fragment): tetracycline efflux protein; tet; confers resistance to tetracycline
   2098..2199    +  promoter       TRP1 promoter: S. cerevisiae TRP1
   2200..2287    +  CDS            TRP1 (fragment): phosphoribosylanthranilate isomerase, required for tryptophan biosynthesis; S. cerevisiae TRP1; yeast auxotrophic marker
   2311..2388    +  CDS            YO192_YEAST (fragment): Experimental evidence at protein level: Swiss-Prot protein existence level 1. From Saccharomyces cerevisiae (strain ATCC 204508 / S288c) (Baker's yeast).
   2528..2933    +  promoter       LEU2 promoter: S. cerevisiae LEU2
   2934..4028    +  CDS            LEU2: 3-isopropylmalate dehydrogenase, required for leucine biosynthesis; S. cerevisiae LEU2; yeast auxotrophic marker
   4390..4521    -  CDS            NFS1 (fragment): NFS1_YEAST - Also known as SPL1 From Saccharomyces cerevisiae (strain ATCC 204508 / S288c) (Baker's yeast).
   4525..4679    +  CDS            lacZα (fragment): LacZα fragment of β-galactosidase; lacZ fragment
   4685..4784    -  misc_feature   bom (fragment): basis of mobility region from pBR322
   4886..4921    -  CDS            rop (fragment): Rop protein, which maintains plasmids at low copy number; rop
   5016..5120    +  promoter       AmpR promoter: bla
   5121..5981    +  CDS            AmpR: β-lactamase; bla; confers resistance to ampicillin, carbenicillin, and related antibiotics
   6152..6740    +  rep_origin     ori: high-copy-number ColE1/pMB1/pBR322/pUC origin of replication
   6923..7015    +  CDS            lacI (fragment): lac repressor; lacI; The lac repressor binds to the lac operator to inhibit transcription in E. coli. This inhibition can be relieved by adding lactose or isopropyl-β-D-thiogalactopyranoside (IPTG).
   7028..7049    +  protein_bind   CAP binding site: CAP binding activates transcription in the presence of cAMP. E. coli catabolite activator protein
   7064..7094    +  promoter       lac promoter: promoter for the E. coli lac operon
   7102..7118    +  protein_bind   lac operator: The lac repressor binds to the lac operator to inhibit transcription in E. coli. This inhibition can be relieved by adding lactose or isopropyl-β-D-thiogalactopyranoside (IPTG). lac repressor encoded by lacI
   7494..8836    +  rep_origin     2μ ori: yeast 2μ plasmid origin of replication
   8990..9493    -  CDS            RAF1 (fragment): RAF_YEAST - Experimental evidence at transcript level: Swiss-Prot protein existence level 2. Antagonizes transcriptional repression of recombinase FLP by REP1-REP2. May play a role in plasmid partitioning. From Saccharomyces cerevisiae (strain ATCC 204508 / S288c) (Baker's yeast).
>Addgene plasmid #234129 | ACT1-CUP1 27bp dist | addgene full sequence | sequence record 466539 | Addgene NGS Result
TAAGCTTGGCTGCAGGTCGAGTTTATCATTATCAATACTGCCATTTCAAAGAATACGTAAATAATTAATA
GTAGTGATTTTCCTAACTTTATTTAGTCAAAAAATTAGCCTTTTAATTCTGCTGTAACCCGTACATGCCC
AAAATAGGGGGCGGGTTACACAGAATATATAACATCGTAGGTGTCTGGGTGAACAGTTTATTCCTGGCAT
CCACTAAATATAATGGAGCCCGCTTTTTAAGCTGGCATCCAGAAAAAAAAAGAATCCCAGCACCAAAATA
TTGTTTTCTTCACCAACCATCAGTTCATAGGTCCATTCTCTTAGCGCAACTACAGAGAACAGGGGCACAA
ACAGGCAAAAAACGGGCACAACCTCAATGGAGTGATGCAACCTGCCTGGAGTAAATGATGACACAAGGCA
ATTGACCCACGCATGTATCTATCTCATTTTCTTACACCTTCTATTACCTTCTGCTCTCTCTGATTTGGAA
AAAGCTGAAAAAAAAGGTTGAAACCAGTTCCCTGAAATTATTCCCCTACTTGACTAATAAGTATATAAAG
ACGGTAGGTATTGATTGTAATTCTGTAAATCTATTTCTTAAACTTCTTAAATTCTACTTTTATAGTTAGT
CTTTTTTTTAGTTTTAAAACACCAAGAACTTAGTTTCGACGGATCCCCGGCGAGCTCGCCCCTTTTAGAT
TTTTCACGCTTACTGCTTTTTTCTTCCCAAGATCGAAAATTTACTGAATTAACAATGGATTCTGGTATGT
TCTAGCGCTTGCACCATCCCATTTAACTGTAAGAAGAATTGCACGGTCCCAATTGCTCGAGAGATTTCTC
TTTTACCTTTTTTTACTATTTTTCACTCTCCCATAACCTCCTATATTGACTGATCTGTAATAACCACGAT
ATTATTGGAATAAATAGGGGCTTGAAATTTGGAAAAAAAAAAAAACTGAAATATTTTCGTGATAAGTGAT
AGTGATATTCTTCTTTTATTTGCTACTGTGTCTCATGTACTAACATCGTTCTTCTTTCCGATTATATGTT
TATAGAGGTTGGTACCGGGTTCAGCGAATTAATTAACTTCCAAAATGAAGGTCATGAGTGCCAATGCCAA
TGTGGTAGCTGCAAAAATAATGAACAATGCCAAAAATCATGTAGCTGCCCAACGGGGTGTAACAGCGACG
ACAAATGCCCCTGCGGTAACAAGTCTGAAGAAACCAAGAAATCATGCTGCTCTGGGAAATAAAACGAATA
GTCTTTAATATATTCATTTAACTATTTGCTGTTTTTAATTTTTAAAAGGAGAAGGAAGTTTAATCGACGA
TTCTACTCAGTTTGAGTACACTTATGTATTTTGTTTAGATACTTTGTTAATTTATAGGTATGACCTGCAG
CCCAAGCTGGTCGACCTAGATAAGTAATGATCCGGGATCTCCCATGTCTCTACTGGTGGTGGTGCTTCTT
TGGAATTATTGGAAGGTAAGGAATTGCCAGGTGTTGCTTTCTTATCCGAAAAGAAATAAATTGAATTGAA
TTGAAATCGATAGATCAATTTTTTTCTTTTCTCTTTCCCCATCCTTTACGCTAAAATAATAGTTTATTTT
ATTTTTTGAATATTTTTTATTTATATACGTATATATAGACTATTATTTATCTTTTAATGATTATTAAGAT
TTTTATTAAAAAAAAATTCGCTCCTCTTTTAATGCCTTTATGCAGTTTTTTTTTCCCATTCGATATTTCT
ATGTTCGGGTTCAGCGTATTTTAAGTTTAATAACTCGAAAATTCTGCGTTCGTTAAAGCTCCGGATCGAT
CCTCTACGCCGGACGCATCGTGGCCGGCATCACCGGCGCCACAGGTGCGGTTGCTGGCGCCTATATCGCC
GACATCACCGATGGGGAAGATCGGGCTCGCCACTTCGGGCTCATGAGCGCTTGTTTCGGCGTGGGTATGG
TGGCAGGCCCCGTGGCCGGGGGACTGTTGGGCGCCATCTCCTTGCATGCACCATTCCTTGCGGCGGCGGT
GCTCAACGGCCTCAACCTACTACTGGGCTGCTTCCTAATGCAGGAGTCGCATAAGGGAGAGCGTCGAAAT
TCGGTCGAAAAAAGAAAAGGAGAGGGCCAAGAGGGAGGGCATTGGTGACTATTGAGCACGTGAGTATACG
TGATTAAGCACACAAAGGCAGCTTGGAGTATGTCTGTTATTAATTTCACAGGTAGTTCTGGTCCATTGGT
GAAAGTTTGCGGCTTGCAGAGCACAGAGGCCGCAGAATGTGCTCTAGTCGAGGAGAACTTCTAGTATATC
TACATACCTAATATTATTGCCTTATTAAAAATGGAATCCCAACAATTACATCAAAATCCACATTCTCTTC
AAAATCAATTGTCCTGTACTTCCTTGTTCATGTGTGTTCAAAAACGTTATATTTATAGGATAATTATACT
CTATTTCTCAACAAGTAATTGGTTGTTTGGCCGAGCGGTCTAAGGCGCCTGATTCAAGAAATATCTTGAC
CGCAGTTAACTGTGGGAATACTCAGGTATCGTAAGATGCAAGAGTTCGAATCTCTTAGCAACCATTATTT
TTTTCCTCAACATAACGAGAACACACAGGGGCGCTATCGCACAGAATCAAATTCGATGACTGGAAATTTT
TTGTTAATTTCAGAGGTCGCCTGACGCATATACCTTTTTCAACTGAAAAATTGGGAGAAAAAGGAAAGGT
GAGAGCGCCGGAACCGGCTTTTCATATAGAATAGAGAAGCGTTCATGACTAAATGCTTGCATCACAATAC
TTGAAGTTGACAATATTATTTAAGGACCTATTGTTTTTTCCAATAGGTGGTTAGCAATCGTCTTACTTTC
TAACTTTTCTTACCTTTTACATTTCAGCAATATATATATATATTTCAAGGATATACCATTCTAATGTCTG
CCCCTAAGAAGATCGTCGTTTTGCCAGGTGACCACGTTGGTCAAGAAATCACAGCCGAAGCCATTAAGGT
TCTTAAAGCTATTTCTGATGTTCGTTCCAATGTCAAGTTCGATTTCGAAAATCATTTAATTGGTGGTGCT
GCTATCGATGCTACAGGTGTTCCACTTCCAGATGAGGCGCTGGAAGCCTCCAAGAAGGCTGATGCCGTTT
TGTTAGGTGCTGTGGGTGGTCCTAAATGGGGTACCGGTAGTGTTAGACCTGAACAAGGTTTACTAAAAAT
CCGTAAAGAACTTCAATTGTACGCCAACTTAAGACCATGTAACTTTGCATCCGACTCTCTTTTAGACTTA
TCTCCAATCAAGCCACAATTTGCTAAAGGTACTGACTTCGTTGTTGTCAGAGAATTAGTGGGAGGTATTT
ACTTTGGTAAGAGAAAGGAAGACGATGGTGATGGTGTCGCTTGGGATAGTGAACAATACACCGTTCCAGA
AGTGCAAAGAATCACAAGAATGGCCGCTTTCATGGCCCTACAACATGAGCCACCATTGCCTATTTGGTCC
TTGGATAAAGCTAATGTTTTGGCCTCTTCAAGATTATGGAGAAAAACTGTGGAGGAAACCATCAAGAACG
AATTCCCTACATTGAAGGTTCAACATCAATTGATTGATTCTGCCGCCATGATCCTAGTTAAGAACCCAAC
CCACCTAAATGGTATTATAATCACCAGCAACATGTTTGGTGATATCATCTCCGATGAAGCCTCCGTTATC
CCAGGTTCCTTGGGTTTGTTGCCATCTGCGTCCTTGGCCTCTTTGCCAGACAAGAACACCGCATTTGGTT
TGTACGAACCATGCCACGGTTCTGCTCCAGATTTGCCAAAGAATAAGGTCAACCCTATCGCCACTATCTT
GTCTGCTGCAATGATGTTGAAATTGTCATTGAACTTGCCTGAAGAAGGTAAGGCCATTGAAGATGCAGTT
AAAAAGGTTTTGGATGCAGGTATCAGAACTGGTGATTTAGGTGGTTCCAACAGTACCACCGAAGTCGGTG
ATGCTGTCGCCGAAGAAGTTAAGAAAATCCTTGCTTAAAAAGATTCTCTTTTTTTATGATATTTGTACAT
AAACTTTATAAATGAAATTCATAATAGAAACGACACGAAATTACAAAATGGAATATGTTCATAGGGTAGA
CGAAACTATATACGCAATCTACATACATTTATCAAGAAGGAGAAAAAGGAGGATGTAAAGGAATACAGGT
AAGCAAATTGATACTAATGGCTCAACGTGATAAGGAAAAAGAATTGCACTTTAACATTAATATTGACAAG
GAGGAGGGCACCACACAAAAAGTTAGGTGTAACAGAAAATCATGAAACTATGATTCCTAATTTATATATT
GGAGGATTTTCTCTAAAAAAAAAAAAATACAACAAATAAAAAACACTCAATGACCTGACCATTTGATGGA
GTTTAAGTCAATACCTTCTTGAACCATTTCCCATAATGGTGAAAGTTCCCTCAAGAATTTTACTCTGTCA
GAAACGGCCTTAACGACGTAGTCGAGATCTGCATGCAAGCTTGGCACTGGCCGTCGTTTTACAACGTCGT
GACTGGGAAAACCCTGGCGTTACCCAACTTAATCGCCTTGCAGCACATCCCCCTTTCGCCAGCTGGCGTA
ATAGCGAAGAGGCCCGCACCGATCGCCCTTCCCAACAGTTGCGCAGCCTGAATGGCGAATGGCGCCTGAT
GCGGTATTTTCTCCTTACGCATCTGTGCGGTATTTCACACCGCATATGGTGCACTCTCAGTACAATCTGC
TCTGATGCCGCATAGTTAAGCCAGCCCCGACACCCGCCAACACCCGCTGACGCGCCCTGACGGGCTTGTC
TGCTCCCGGCATCCGCTTACAGACAAGCTGTGACCGTCTCCGGGAGCTGCATGTGTCAGAGGTTTTCACC
GTCATCACCGAAACGCGCGAGACGAAAGGGCCTCGTGATACGCCTATTTTTATAGGTTAATGTCATGATA
ATAATGGTTTCTTAGACGTCAGGTGGCACTTTTCGGGGAAATGTGCGCGGAACCCCTATTTGTTTATTTT
TCTAAATACATTCAAATATGTATCCGCTCATGAGACAATAACCCTGATAAATGCTTCAATAATATTGAAA
AAGGAAGAGTATGAGTATTCAACATTTCCGTGTCGCCCTTATTCCCTTTTTTGCGGCATTTTGCCTTCCT
GTTTTTGCTCACCCAGAAACGCTGGTGAAAGTAAAAGATGCTGAAGATCAGTTGGGTGCACGAGTGGGTT
ACATCGAACTGGATCTCAACAGCGGTAAGATCCTTGAGAGTTTTCGCCCCGAAGAACGTTTTCCAATGAT
GAGCACTTTTAAAGTTCTGCTATGTGGCGCGGTATTATCCCGTATTGACGCCGGGCAAGAGCAACTCGGT
CGCCGCATACACTATTCTCAGAATGACTTGGTTGAGTACTCACCAGTCACAGAAAAGCATCTTACGGATG
GCATGACAGTAAGAGAATTATGCAGTGCTGCCATAACCATGAGTGATAACACTGCGGCCAACTTACTTCT
GACAACGATCGGAGGACCGAAGGAGCTAACCGCTTTTTTGCACAACATGGGGGATCATGTAACTCGCCTT
GATCGTTGGGAACCGGAGCTGAATGAAGCCATACCAAACGACGAGCGTGACACCACGATGCCTGTAGCAA
TGGCAACAACGTTGCGCAAACTATTAACTGGCGAACTACTTACTCTAGCTTCCCGGCAACAATTAATAGA
CTGGATGGAGGCGGATAAAGTTGCAGGACCACTTCTGCGCTCGGCCCTTCCGGCTGGCTGGTTTATTGCT
GATAAATCTGGAGCCGGTGAGCGTGGGTCTCGCGGTATCATTGCAGCACTGGGGCCAGATGGTAAGCCCT
CCCGTATCGTAGTTATCTACACGACGGGGAGTCAGGCAACTATGGATGAACGAAATAGACAGATCGCTGA
GATAGGTGCCTCACTGATTAAGCATTGGTAACTGTCAGACCAAGTTTACTCATATATACTTTAGATTGAT
TTAAAACTTCATTTTTAATTTAAAAGGATCTAGGTGAAGATCCTTTTTGATAATCTCATGACCAAAATCC
CTTAACGTGAGTTTTCGTTCCACTGAGCGTCAGACCCCGTAGAAAAGATCAAAGGATCTTCTTGAGATCC
TTTTTTTCTGCGCGTAATCTGCTGCTTGCAAACAAAAAAACCACCGCTACCAGCGGTGGTTTGTTTGCCG
GATCAAGAGCTACCAACTCTTTTTCCGAAGGTAACTGGCTTCAGCAGAGCGCAGATACCAAATACTGTTC
TTCTAGTGTAGCCGTAGTTAGGCCACCACTTCAAGAACTCTGTAGCACCGCCTACATACCTCGCTCTGCT
AATCCTGTTACCAGTGGCTGCTGCCAGTGGCGATAAGTCGTGTCTTACCGGGTTGGACTCAAGACGATAG
TTACCGGATAAGGCGCAGCGGTCGGGCTGAACGGGGGGTTCGTGCACACAGCCCAGCTTGGAGCGAACGA
CCTACACCGAACTGAGATACCTACAGCGTGAGCTATGAGAAAGCGCCACGCTTCCCGAAGGGAGAAAGGC
GGACAGGTATCCGGTAAGCGGCAGGGTCGGAACAGGAGAGCGCACGAGGGAGCTTCCAGGGGGAAACGCC
TGGTATCTTTATAGTCCTGTCGGGTTTCGCCACCTCTGACTTGAGCGTCGATTTTTGTGATGCTCGTCAG
GGGGGCGGAGCCTATGGAAAAACGCCAGCAACGCGGCCTTTTTACGGTTCCTGGCCTTTTGCTGGCCTTT
TGCTCACATGTTCTTTCCTGCGTTATCCCCTGATTCTGTGGATAACCGTATTACCGCCTTTGAGTGAGCT
GATACCGCTCGCCGCAGCCGAACGACCGAGCGCAGCGAGTCAGTGAGCGAGGAAGCGGAAGAGCGCCCAA
TACGCAAACCGCCTCTCCCCGCGCGTTGGCCGATTCATTAATGCAGCTGGCACGACAGGTTTCCCGACTG
GAAAGCGGGCAGTGAGCGCAACGCAATTAATGTGAGTTAGCTCACTCATTAGGCACCCCAGGCTTTACAC
TTTATGCTTCCGGCTCGTATGTTGTGTGGAATTGTGAGCGGATAACAATTTCACACAGGAAACAGCTATG
ACATGATTACGAATTCTGAACCAGTCCTAAAACGAGTAAATAGGACCGGCAATTCTTCAAGCAATAAACA
GGAATACCAATTATTAAAAGATAACTTAGTCAGATCGTACAATAAAGCTTTGAAGAAAAATGCGCCTTAT
TCAATCTTTGCTATAAAAAATGGCCCAAAATCTCACATTGGAAGACATTTGATGACCTCATTTCTTTCAA
TGAAGGGCCTAACGGAGTTGACTAATGTTGTGGGAAATTGGAGCGATAAGCGTGCTTCTGCCGTGGCCAG
GACAACGTATACTCATCAGATAACAGCAATACCTGATCACTACTTCGCACTAGTTTCTCGGTACTATGCA
TATGATCCAATATCAAAGGAAATGATAGCATTGAAGGATGAGACTAATCCAATTGAGGAGTGGCAGCATA
TAGAACAGCTAAAGGGTAGTGCTGAAGGAAGCATACGATACCCCGCATGGAATGGGATAATATCACAGGA
GGTACTAGACTACCTTTCATCCTACATAAATAGACGCATATAAGTACGCATTTAAGCATAAACACGCACT
ATGCCGTTCTTCTCATGTATATATATATACAGGCAACACGCAGATATAGGTGCGACGTGAACAGTGAGCT
GTATGTGCGCAGCTCGCGTTGCATTTTCGGAAGCGCTCGTTTTCGGAAACGCTTTGAAGTTCCTATTCCG
AAGTTCCTATTCTCTAGAAAGTATAGGAACTTCAGAGCGCTTTTGAAAACCAAAAGCGCTCTGAAGACGC
ACTTTCAAAAAACCAAAAACGCACCGGACTGTAACGAGCTACTAAAATATTGCGAATACCGCTTCCACAA
ACATTGCTCAAAAGTATCTCTTTGCTATATATCTCTGTGCTATATCCCTATATAACCTACCCATCCACCT
TTCGCTCCTTGAACTTGCATCTAAACTCGACCTCTACATTTTTTATGTTTATCTCTAGTATTACTCTTTA
GACAAAAAAATTGTAGTAAGAACTATTCATAGAGTGAATCGAAAACAATACGAAAATGTAAACATTTCCT
ATACGTAGTATATAGAGACAAAATAGAAGAAACCGTTCATAATTTTCTGACCAATGAAGAATCATCAACG
CTATCACTTTCTGTTCACAAAGTATGCGCAATCCACATCGGTATAGAATATAATCGGGGATGCCTTTATC
TTGAAAAAATGCACCCGCAGCTTCGCTAGTAATCAGTAAACGCGGGAAGTGGAGTCAGGCTTTTTTTATG
GAAGAGAAAATAGACACCAAAGTAGCCTTCTTCTAACCTTAACGGACCTACAGTGCAAAAAGTTATCAAG
AGACTGCATTATAGAGCGCACAAAGGAGAAAAAAAGTAATCTAAGATGCTTTGTTAGAAAAATAGCGCTC
TCGGGATGCATTTTTGTAGAACAAAAAAGAAGTATAGATTCTTTGTTGGTAAAATAGCGCTCTCGCGTTG
CATTTCTGTTCTGTAAAAATGCAGCTCAGATTCTTTGTTTGAAAAATTAGCGCTCTCGCGTTGCATTTTT
GTTTTACAAAAATGAAGCACAGATTCTTCGTTGGTAAAATAGCGCTTTCGCGTTGCATTTCTGTTCTGTA
AAAATGCAGCTCAGATTCTTTGTTTGAAAAATTAGCGCTCTCGCGTTGCATTTTTGTTCTACAAAATGAA
GCACAGATGCTTCGTTAACAAAGATATGCTATTGAAGTGCAAGATGGAAACGCAGAAAATGAACCGGGGA
TGCGACGTGCAAGATTACCTATGCAATAGATGCAATAGTTTCTCCAGGAACCGAAATACATACATTGTCT
TCCGTAAAGCGCTAGACTATATATTATTATACAGGTTCAAATATACTATCTGTTTCAGGGAAAACTCCCA
GGTTCGGATGTTCAAAATTCAATGATGGGTAACAAGTACGATCGTAAATCTGTAAAACAGTTTGTCGGAT
ATTAGGCTGTATCTCCTCAAAGCGTATTCGAATATCATTGAGAAGCTGCAGCTATTCATGCAACTGCTAA
ATGGTCTACTGCTCAATTAAAGAAAACACAGGCAGAGCAGGCTGCCCGGGCAAAAGCTGCAGCGTCACAT
CGGATAATAATGATGGCAGCCATTGTAGAAGTGCCTTTTGCATTTCTAGTCTCTTTCTCGGTCTAGCTAG
TTTTACTACATCGCGAAGATAGAATCTTAGATCACACTGCCTTTGCTGAGCTGGATCAATAGAGTAACAA
AAGAGTGGTAAGGCCTCGTTAAAGGACAAGGACCTGAGCGGAAGTGTATCGTACAGTAGACGGAGTATAC
TAGTATAGTCTATAGTCCGTGGAATTCTCATGTTTGACAGCTTATCATCGA
